>Addgene plasmid #229500 | pLEX RBM42-HA | addgene full sequence | sequence record 463009 | Addgene NGS Result
TGGAAGGGCTAATTCACTCCCAAAGAAGACAAGATATCCTTGATCTGTGGATCTACCACACACAAGGCTA
CTTCCCTGATTAGCAGAACTACACACCAGGGCCAGGGGTCAGATATCCACTGACCTTTGGATGGTGCTAC
AAGCTAGTACCAGTTGAGCCAGATAAGGTAGAAGAGGCCAATAAAGGAGAGAACACCAGCTTGTTACACC
CTGTGAGCCTGCATGGGATGGATGACCCGGAGAGAGAAGTGTTAGAGTGGAGGTTTGACAGCCGCCTAGC
ATTTCATCACGTGGCCCGAGAGCTGCATCCGGAGTACTTCAAGAACTGCTGATATCGAGCTTGCTACAAG
GGACTTTCCGCTGGGGACTTTCCAGGGAGGCGTGGCCTGGGCGGGACTGGGGAGTGGCGAGCCCTCAGAT
CCTGCATATAAGCAGCTGCTTTTTGCCTGTACTGGGTCTCTCTGGTTAGACCAGATCTGAGCCTGGGAGC
TCTCTGGCTAACTAGGGAACCCACTGCTTAAGCCTCAATAAAGCTTGCCTTGAGTGCTTCAAGTAGTGTG
TGCCCGTCTGTTGTGTGACTCTGGTAACTAGAGATCCCTCAGACCCTTTTAGTCAGTGTGGAAAATCTCT
AGCAGTGGCGCCCGAACAGGGACTTGAAAGCGAAAGGGAAACCAGAGGAGCTCTCTCGACGCAGGACTCG
GCTTGCTGAAGCGCGCACGGCAAGAGGCGAGGGGCGGCGACTGGTGAGTACGCCAAAAATTTTGACTAGC
GGAGGCTAGAAGGAGAGAGATGGGTGCGAGAGCGTCAGTATTAAGCGGGGGAGAATTAGATCGCGATGGG
AAAAAATTCGGTTAAGGCCAGGGGGAAAGAAAAAATATAAATTAAAACATATAGTATGGGCAAGCAGGGA
GCTAGAACGATTCGCAGTTAATCCTGGCCTGTTAGAAACATCAGAAGGCTGTAGACAAATACTGGGACAG
CTACAACCATCCCTTCAGACAGGATCAGAAGAACTTAGATCATTATATAATACAGTAGCAACCCTCTATT
GTGTGCATCAAAGGATAGAGATAAAAGACACCAAGGAAGCTTTAGACAAGATAGAGGAAGAGCAAAACAA
AAGTAAGACCACCGCACAGCAAGCGGCCGGCCGCTGATCTTCAGACCTGGAGGAGGAGATATGAGGGACA
ATTGGAGAAGTGAATTATATAAATATAAAGTAGTAAAAATTGAACCATTAGGAGTAGCACCCACCAAGGC
AAAGAGAAGAGTGGTGCAGAGAGAAAAAAGAGCAGTGGGAATAGGAGCTTTGTTCCTTGGGTTCTTGGGA
GCAGCAGGAAGCACTATGGGCGCAGCGTCAATGACGCTGACGGTACAGGCCAGACAATTATTGTCTGGTA
TAGTGCAGCAGCAGAACAATTTGCTGAGGGCTATTGAGGCGCAACAGCATCTGTTGCAACTCACAGTCTG
GGGCATCAAGCAGCTCCAGGCAAGAATCCTGGCTGTGGAAAGATACCTAAAGGATCAACAGCTCCTGGGG
ATTTGGGGTTGCTCTGGAAAACTCATTTGCACCACTGCTGTGCCTTGGAATGCTAGTTGGAGTAATAAAT
CTCTGGAACAGATTTGGAATCACACGACCTGGATGGAGTGGGACAGAGAAATTAACAATTACACAAGCTT
AATACACTCCTTAATTGAAGAATCGCAAAACCAGCAAGAAAAGAATGAACAAGAATTATTGGAATTAGAT
AAATGGGCAAGTTTGTGGAATTGGTTTAACATAACAAATTGGCTGTGGTATATAAAATTATTCATAATGA
TAGTAGGAGGCTTGGTAGGTTTAAGAATAGTTTTTGCTGTACTTTCTATAGTGAATAGAGTTAGGCAGGG
ATATTCACCATTATCGTTTCAGACCCACCTCCCAACCCCGAGGGGACCCGACAGGCCCGAAGGAATAGAA
GAAGAAGGTGGAGAGAGAGACAGAGACAGATCCATTCGATTAGTGAACGGATCGGCACTGCGTGCGCCAA
TTCTGCAGACAAATGGCAGTATTCATCCACAATTTTAAAAGAAAAGGGGGGATTGGGGGGTACAGTGCAG
GGGAAAGAATAGTAGACATAATAGCAACAGACATACAAACTAAAGAATTACAAAAACAAATTACAAAAAT
TCAAAATTTTCGGGTTTATTACAGGGACAGCAGAGATCCAGTTTGGTTAGTACCGGGCCCGCTCTAGTCC
GGAATCAGTCCTGCTCCTCGGCCACGAAGTGCACGCAGTTGCCGGCCGGGTCGCGCAGGGCGAACTCCCG
CCCCCACGGCTGCTCGCCGATCTCGGTCATGGCCGGCCCGGAGGCGTCCCGGAAGTTCGTGGACACGACC
TCCGACCACTCGGCGTACAGCTCGTCCAGGCCGCGCACCCACACCCAGGCCAGGGTGTTGTCCGGCACCA
CCTGGTCCTGGACCGCGCTGATGAACAGGGTCACGTCGTCCCGGACCACACCGGCGAAGTCGTCCTCCAC
GAAGTCCCGGGAGAACCCGAGCCGGTCGGTCCAGAACTCGACCGCTCCGGCGACGTCGCGCGCGGTGAGC
ACCGGAACGGCACTGGTCAACTTGGCCATGGTGGCCCTCCTATAGTGAGTCGTATTATACTATGCCGATA
TACTATGCCGATGATTAATTGTCAACACGTGCTGCAGGTCCGAGGTTCTAGACGTATTACCGCCATGCAT
TAGTTATTAATAGTAATCAATTACGGGGTCATTAGTTCATAGCCCATATATGGAGTTCCGCGTTACATAA
CTTACGGTAAATGGCCCGCCTGGCTGACCGCCCAACGACCCCCGCCCATTGACGTCAATAATGACGTATG
TTCCCATAGTAACGCCAATAGGGACTTTCCATTGACGTCAATGGGTGGAGTATTTACGGTAAACTGCCCA
CTTGGCAGTACATCAAGTGTATCATATGCCAAGTACGCCCCCTATTGACGTCAATGACGGTAAATGGCCC
GCCTGGCATTATGCCCAGTACATGACCTTATGGGACTTTCCTACTTGGCAGTACATCTACGTATTAGTCA
TCGCTATTACCATGGTGATGCGGTTTTGGCAGTACATCAATGGGCGTGGATAGCGGTTTGACTCACGGGG
ATTTCCAAGTCTCCACCCCATTGACGTCAATGGGAGTTTGTTTTGGCACCAAAATCAACGGGACTTTCCA
AAATGTCGTAACAACTCCGCCCCATTGACGCAAATGGGCGGTAGGCGTGTACGGTGGGAGGTCTATATAA
GCAGAGCTCGTTTAGTGAACCGTCAGATCGCCTGGAGACGCCATCCACGCTGTTTTGACCTCCATAGAAG
ACACCGACTCTACTAGAGGATCCATGGCTGGGGCGGGGCCAGCCCCGGGACTCCCGGGTGCAGGAGGACC
CGTGGTCCCGGGTCCTGGCGCTGGCATCCCGGGCAAAAGCGGCGAGGAACGCTTGAAGGAAATGGAGGCG
GAGATGGCCCTGTTTGAGCAGGAAGTTCTGGGGGCTCCAGTACCTGGAATCCCAACTGCTGTGCCTGCGG
TGCCCACTGTCCCCACGGTCCCCACAGTAGAAGCGATGCAGGTCCCAGCGGCTCCTGTGATCCGCCCAAT
TATCGCGACCAACACATACCAGCAGGTCCAGCAGACTCTGGAGGCCCGAGCAGCTGCTGCAGCCACAGTA
GTTCCTCCCATGGTGGGTGGCCCTCCTTTTGTAGGCCCTGTTGGCTTTGGCCCTGGTGATCGGAGTCACC
TGGACAGCCCAGAGGCTCGAGAAGCCATGTTCCTGCGGCGGGCAGCTGTGGCCCCCCAGAGGGCCCCTAT
CCTGCGTCCAGCCTTCGTCCCCCACGTGCTACAGAGAGCAGATTCCGCTCTCTCCTCTGCAGCAGCCGGC
CCCCGCCCTATGGCCCTACGGCCCCCTCACCAGGCCCTCGTGGGCCCCCCTCTGCCTGGGCCCCCTGGAC
CACCCATGATGCTGCCACCAATGGCTCGGGCTCCAGGGCCCCCGCTGGGCTCCATGGCTGCACTGAGGCC
CCCTCTGGAAGAGCCAGCAGCACCCCGAGAGCTGGGCCTAGGCCTGGGGTTGGGCCTGAAAGAGAAGGAA
GAGGCAGTGGTGGCGGCGGCGGCTGGGCTGGAGGAGGCTAGCGCGGCTGTGGCCGTGGGGGCAGGAGGTG
CCCCAGCTGGCCCTGCAGTCATTGGGCCCAGCCTGCCGCTGGCCCTGGCCATGCCATTGCCCGAGCCTGA
GCCCCTGCCCCTCCCGTTGGAGGTCGTCCGCGGCCTCCTGCCCCCGCTGCGCATTCCTGAACTCCTGTCC
CTGCGTCCTCGGCCCCGGCCCCCTCGGCCAGAGCCACCCCCAGGCCTCATGGCTCTTGAGGTCCCAGAGC
CCCTGGGTGAAGACAAGAAGAAGGGGAAGCCAGAGAAATTGAAACGGTGCATTCGCACAGCGGCAGGGAG
CAGCTGGGAGGACCCCAGCCTGCTGGAGTGGGATGCAGATGACTTCCGGATCTTCTGTGGGGATCTGGGC
AATGAGGTGAACGATGACATCTTGGCACGCGCCTTCAGCCGCTTCCCATCCTTCCTTAAGGCCAAGGTGA
TCCGTGACAAGCGCACAGGCAAGACCAAGGGCTACGGCTTCGTCAGCTTCAAGGACCCCAGCGACTACGT
GCGCGCCATGCGTGAGATGAATGGGAAGTATGTGGGCTCGCGCCCCATCAAGCTTCGCAAGAGCATGTGG
AAGGACCGGAATCTGGACGTGGTCCGCAAGAAGCAGAAGGAAAAGAAGAAGCTGGGCCTGAGATACCCAT
ACGATGTGCCTGACTATGCTTAGCTCGAGTCTAGAGGGCCCGACGCGTCTGGCCACCGGTCGCCCCTCTC
CCTCCCCCCCCCCTAACGTTACTGGCCGAAGCCGCTTGGAATAAGGCCGGTGTGCGTTTGTCTATATGTT
ATTTTCCACCATATTGCCGTCTTTTGGCAATGTGAGGGCCCGGAAACCTGGCCCTGTCTTCTTGACGAGC
ATTCCTAGGGGTCTTTCCCCTCTCGCCAAAGGAATGCAAGGTCTGTTGAATGTCGTGAAGGAAGCAGTTC
CTCTGGAAGCTTCTTGAAGACAAACAACGTCTGTAGCGACCCTTTGCAGGCAGCGGAACCCCCCACCTGG
CGACAGGTGCCTCTGCGGCCAAAAGCCACGTGTATAAGATACACCTGCAAAGGCGGCACAACCCCAGTGC
CACGTTGTGAGTTGGATAGTTGTGGAAAGAGTCAAATGGCTCTCCTCAAGCGTATTCAACAAGGGGCTGA
AGGATGCCCAGAAGGTACCCCATTGTATGGGATCTGATCTGGGGCCTCGGTGCACATGCTTTACATGTGT
TTAGTCGAGGTTAAAAAAACGTCTAGGCCCCCCGAACCACGGGGACGTGGTTTTCCTTTGAAAAACACGA
TAATACCATGGCCACCGAGTACAAGCCCACGGTGCGCCTCGCCACCCGCGACGACGTCCCCCGGGCCGTA
CGCACCCTCGCCGCCGCGTTCGCCGACTACCCCGCCACGCGCCACACCGTCGACCCGGACCGCCACATCG
AGCGGGTCACCGAGCTGCAAGAACTCTTCCTCACGCGCGTCGGGCTCGACATCGGCAAGGTGTGGGTCGC
GGACGACGGCGCCGCGGTGGCGGTCTGGACCACGCCGGAGAGCGTCGAAGCGGGGGCGGTGTTCGCCGAG
ATCGGCTCGCGCATGGCCGAGTTGAGCGGTTCCCGGCTGGCCGCGCAGCAACAGATGGAAGGCCTCCTGG
CGCCGCACCGGCCCAAGGAGCCCGCGTGGTTCCTGGCCACCGTCGGCGTCTCGCCCGACCACCAGGGCAA
GGGTCTGGGCAGCGCCGTCGTGCTCCCCGGAGTGGAGGCGGCCGAGCGCGCTGGGGTGCCCGCCTTCCTG
GAGACCTCCGCGCCCCGCAACCTCCCCTTCTACGAGCGGCTCGGCTTCACCGTCACCGCCGACGTCGAGG
TGCCCGAAGGACCGCGCACCTGGTGCATGACCCGCAAGCCCGGTGCCTGAGTTAACAATCAACCTCTGGA
TTACAAAATTTGTGAAAGATTGACTGGTATTCTTAACTATGTTGCTCCTTTTACGCTATGTGGATACGCT
GCTTTAATGCCTTTGTATCATGCTATTGCTTCCCGTATGGCTTTCATTTTCTCCTCCTTGTATAAATCCT
GGTTGCTGTCTCTTTATGAGGAGTTGTGGCCCGTTGTCAGGCAACGTGGCGTGGTGTGCACTGTGTTTGC
TGACGCAACCCCCACTGGTTGGGGCATTGCCACCACCTGTCAGCTCCTTTCCGGGACTTTCGCTTTCCCC
CTCCCTATTGCCACGGCGGAACTCATCGCCGCCTGCCTTGCCCGCTGCTGGACAGGGGCTCGGCTGTTGG
GCACTGACAATTCCGTGGTGTTGTCGGGGAAGCTGACGTCCTTTCCATGGCTGCTCGCCTGTGTTGCCAC
CTGGATTCTGCGCGGGACGTCCTTCTGCTACGTCCCTTCGGCCCTCAATCCAGCGGACCTTCCTTCCCGC
GGCCTGCTGCCGGCTCTGCGGCCTCTTCCGCGTCTTCGCCTTCGCCCTCAGACGAGTCGGATCTCCCTTT
GGGCCGCCTCCCCGCCTGGAATTAATTCTGCAGTCGAGACCTAGAAAAACATGGAGCAATCACAAGTAGC
AATACAGCAGCTACCAATGCTGATTGTGCCTGGCTAGAAGCACAAGAGGAGGAGGAGGTGGGTTTTCCAG
TCACACCTCAGGTACCTTTAAGACCAATGACTTACAAGGCAGCTGTAGATCTTAGCCACTTTTTAAAAGA
AAAGAGGGGACTGGAAGGGCTAATTCACTCCCAACGAAGACAAGATCTGCTTTTTGCTTGTACTGGGTCT
CTCTGGTTAGACCAGATCTGAGCCTGGGAGCTCTCTGGCTAACTAGGGAACCCACTGCTTAAGCCTCAAT
AAAGCTTGCCTTGAGTGCTTCAAGTAGTGTGTGCCCGTCTGTTGTGTGACTCTGGTAACTAGAGATCCCT
CAGACCCTTTTAGTCAGTGTGGAAAATCTCTAGCAGTAGTAGTTCATGTCATCTTATTATTCAGTATTTA
TAACTTGCAAAGAAATGAATATCAGAGAGTGAGAGGCCTTGACATTGTTTAAACCCGCTGATCAGCCTCG
ACTGTGCCTTCTAGTTGCCAGCCATCTGTTGTTTGCCCCTCCCCCGTGCCTTCCTTGACCCTGGAAGGTG
CCACTCCCACTGTCCTTTCCTAATAAAATGAGGAAATTGCATCGCATTGTCTGAGTAGGTGTCATTCTAT
TCTGGGGGGTGGGGTGGGGCAGGACAGCAAGGGGGAGGATTGGGAAGACAATAGCAGGCATGCTGGGGAT
GCGGTGGGCTCTATGGCTTCTGAGGCGGAAAGAACCAGCTGGGGCTCTAGGGGGTATCCCC
[124 nt withheld, positions 7482-7605]
C
[91 nt withheld, positions 7607-7697]
A
[49 nt withheld, positions 7699-7747]
CCTTTGACGTTGGAGTCCACGTTCTTT
[37 nt withheld, positions 7775-7811]
ACCCTATCTCGGTCTATTCTTTTGATTTATAAGGGATTTTGCCGATTTCGGCCTATTGGTTAAAAAATGA
GCTGATTTAACAAAAATTTAACGCGAATTAATTCTGTGGAATGTGTGTCAGTTAGGGTGTGGAAAGTCCC
CAGGCTCCCCAGCAGGCAGAAGTATGCAAAGCATGCATCTCAATTAGTCAGCAACCAGGTGTGGAAAGTC
CCCAGGCTCCCCAGCAGGCAGAAGTATGCAAAGCATGCATCTCAATTAGTCAGCAACCATAGTCCCGCCC
CTAACTCCGCCCATCCCGCCCCTAACTCCGCCCAGTTCCGCCCATTCTCCGCCCCATGGCTGACTAATTT
TTTTTATTTATGCAGAGGCCGAGGCCGCCTCTGCCTCTGAGCTATTCCAGAAGTAGTGAGGAGGCTTTTT
TGGAGGCCTAGGCTTTTGCAAAAAGCTCCCGGGAGCTTGTATATCCATTTTCGGATCTGATCAGCACGTG
ATGAAAAAGCCTGAACTCACCGCGACGTCTGTCGAGAAGTTTCTGATCGAAAAGTTCGACAGCGTCTCCG
ACCTGATGCAGCTCTCGGAGGGCGAAGAATCTCGTGCTTTCAGCTTCGATGTAGGAGGGCGTGGATATGT
CCTGCGGGTAAATAGCTGCGCCGATGGTTTCTACAAAGATCGTTATGTTTATCGGCACTTTGCATCGGCC
GCGCTCCCGATTCCGGAAGTGCTTGACATTGGGGAATTCAGCGAGAGCCTGACCTATTGCATCTCCCGCC
GTGCACAGGGTGTCACGTTGCAAGACCTGCCTGAAACCGAACTGCCCGCTGTTCTGCAGCCGGTCGCGGA
GGCCATGGATGCGATCGCTGCGGCCGATCTTAGCCAGACGAGCGGGTTCGGCCCATTCGGACCGCAAGGA
ATCGGTCAATACACTACATGGCGTGATTTCATATGCGCGATTGCTGATCCCCATGTGTATCACTGGCAAA
CTGTGATGGACGACACCGTCAGTGCGTCCGTCGCGCAGGCTCTCGATGAGCTGATGCTTTGGGCCGAGGA
CTGCCCCGAAGTCCGGCACCTCGTGCACGCGGATTTCGGCTCCAACAATGTCCTGACGGACAATGGCCGC
ATAACAGCGGTCATTGACTGGAGCGAGGCGATGTTCGGGGATTCCCAATACGAGGTCGCCAACATCTTCT
TCTGGAGGCCGTGGTTGGCTTGTATGGAGCAGCAGACGCGCTACTTCGAGCGGAGGCATCCGGAGCTTGC
AGGATCGCCGCGGCTCCGGGCGTATATGCTCCGCATTGGTCTTGACCAACTCTATCAGAGCTTGGTTGAC
GGCAATTTCGATGATGCAGCTTGGGCGCAGGGTCGATGCGACGCAATCGTCCGATCCGGAGCCGGGACTG
TCGGGCGTACACAAATCGCCCGCAGAAGCGCGGCCGTCTGGACCGATGGCTGTGTAGAAGTACTCGCCGA
TAGTGGAAACCGACGCCCCAGCACTCGTCCGAGGGCAAAGGAATAGCACGTGCTACGAGATTTCGATTCC
ACCGCCGCCTTCTATGAAAGGTTGGGCTTCGGAATCGTTTTCCGGGACGCCGGCTGGATGATCCTCCAGC
GCGGGGATCTCATGCTGGAGTTCTTCGCCCACCCCAACTTGTTTATTGCAGCTTATAATGGTTACAAATA
AAGCAATAGCATCACAAATTTCACAAATAAAGCATTTTTTTCACTGCATTCTAGTTGTGGTTTGTCCAAA
CTCATCAATGTATCTTATCATGTCTGTATACCGTCGACCTCTAGCTAGAGCTTGGCGTAATCATGGTCAT
AGCTGTTTCCTGTGTGAAATTGTTATCCGCTCACAATTCCACACAACATACGAGCCGGAAGCATAAAGTG
TAAAGCCTGGGGTGCCTAATGAGTGAGCTAACTCACATTAATTGCGTTGCGCTCACTGCCCGCTTTCCAG
TCGGGAAACCTGTCGTGCCAGCTGCATTAATGAATCGGCCAACGCGCGGGGAGAGGCGGTTTGCGTATTG
GGCGCTCTTCCGCTTCCTCGCTCACTGACTCGCTGCGCTCGGTCGTTCGGCTGCGGCGAGCGGTATCAGC
TCACTCAAAGGCGGTAATACGGTTATCCACAGAATCAGGGGATAACGCAGGAAAGAACATGTGAGCAAAA
GGCCAGCAAAAGGCCAGGAACCGTAAAAAGGCCGCGTTGCTGGCGTTTTTCCATAGGCTCCGCCCCCCTG
ACGAGCATCACAAAAATCGACGCTCAAGTCAGAGGTGGCGAAACCCGACAGGACTATAAAGATACCAGGC
GTTTCCCCCTGGAAGCTCCCTCGTGCGCTCTCCTGTTCCGACCCTGCCGCTTACCGGATACCTGTCCGCC
TTTCTCCCTTCGGGAAGCGTGGCGCTTTCTCATAGCTCACGCTGTAGGTATCTCAGTTCGGTGTAGGTCG
TTCGCTCCAAGCTGGGCTGTGTGCACGAACCCCCCGTTCAGCCCGACCGCTGCGCCTTATCCGGTAACTA
TCGTCTTGAGTCCAACCCGGTAAGACACGACTTATCGCCACTGGCAGCAGCCACTGGTAACAGGATTAGC
AGAGCGAGGTATGTAGGCGGTGCTACAGAGTTCTTGAAGTGGTGGCCTAACTACGGCTACACTAGAAGAA
CAGTATTTGGTATCTGCGCTCTGCTGAAGCCAGTTACCTTCGGAAAAAGAGTTGGTAGCTCTTGATCCGG
CAAACAAACCACCGCTGGTAGCGGTGGTTTTTTTGTTTGCAAGCAGCAGATTACGCGCAGAAAAAAAGGA
TCTCAAGAAGATCCTTTGATCTTTTCTACGGGGTCTGACGCTCAGTGGAACGAAAACTCACGTTAAGGGA
TTTTGGTCATGAGATTATCAAAAAGGATCTTCACCTAGATCCTTTTAAATTAAAAATGAAGTTTTAAATC
AATCTAAAGTATATATGAGTAAACTTGGTCTGACAGTTACCAATGCTTAATCAGTGAGGCACCTATCTCA
GCGATCTGTCTATTTCGTTCATCCATAGTTGCCTGACTCCCCGTCGTGTAGATAACTACGATACGGGAGG
GCTTACCATCTGGCCCCAGTGCTGCAATGATACCGCGAGACCCACGCTCACCGGCTCCAGATTTATCAGC
AATAAACCAGCCAGCCGGAAGGGCCGAGCGCAGAAGTGGTCCTGCAACTTTATCCGCCTCCATCCAGTCT
ATTAATTGTTGCCGGGAAGCTAGAGTAAGTAGTTCGCCAGTTAATAGTTTGCGCAACGTTGTTGCCATTG
CTACAGGCATCGTGGTGTCACGCTCGTCGTTTGGTATGGCTTCATTCAGCTCCGGTTCCCAACGATCAAG
GCGAGTTACATGATCCCCCATGTTGTGCAAAAAAGCGGTTAGCTCCTTCGGTCCTCCGATCGTTGTCAGA
AGTAAGTTGGCCGCAGTGTTATCACTCATGGTTATGGCAGCACTGCATAATTCTCTTACTGTCATGCCAT
CCGTAAGATGCTTTTCTGTGACTGGTGAGTACTCAACCAAGTCATTCTGAGAATAGTGTATGCGGCGACC
GAGTTGCTCTTGCCCGGCGTCAATACGGGATAATACCGCGCCACATAGCAGAACTTTAAAAGTGCTCATC
ATTGGAAAACGTTCTTCGGGGCGAAAACTCTCAAGGATCTTACCGCTGTTGAGATCCAGTTCGATGTAAC
CCACTCGTGCACCCAACTGATCTTCAGCATCTTTTACTTTCACCAGCGTTTCTGGGTGAGCAAAAACAGG
AAGGCAAAATGCCGCAAAAAAGGGAATAAGGGCGACACGGAAATGTTGAATACTCATACTCTTCCTTTTT
CAATATTATTGAAGCATTTATCAGGGTTATTGTCTCATGAGCGGATACATATTTGAATGTATTTAGAAAA
ATAAACAAATAGGGGTTCCGCGCACATTTCCCCGAAAAGTGCCACCTGACGTCGACGGATCGGGAGATCA
ACTTGTTTATTGCAGCTTATAATGGTTACAAATAAAGCAATAGCATCACAAATTTCACAAATAAAGCATT
TTTTTCACTGCATTCTAGTTGTGGTTTGTCCAAACTCATCAATGTATCTTATCATGTCTGGATCAACTGG
ATAACTCAAGCTAACCAAAATCATCCCAAACTTCCCACCCCATACCCTATTACCACTGCCAATTACCTGT
GGTTTCATTTACTCTAAACCTGTGATTCCTCTGAATTATTTTCATTTTAAAGAAATTGTATTTGTTAAAT
ATGTACTACAAACTTAGTAGT
Features (pLannotate 1.2.2; 33 found; start..end, strand, type, name):
    377..634     +  LTR            5' LTR (truncated): truncated 5' long terminal repeat (LTR) from HIV-1
    681..806     +  misc_feature   HIV-1 Ψ: packaging signal of human immunodeficiency virus type 1
    790..1128    +  CDS            HIV-1 gag (fragment): gag protein from human immunodeficiency virus 1; gag
   1303..1536    +  misc_feature   RRE: The Rev response element (RRE) of HIV-1 allows for Rev-dependent mRNA export from the nucleus to the cytoplasm.
   1913..2013    +  CDS            Rev (fragment): human immunodeficiency virus 1 (HIV-1) Rev protein; rev; enhances nuclear export of unspliced and incompletely spliced viral mRNAs
   2063..2180    +  misc_feature   cPPT/CTS: central polypurine tract and central termination sequence of HIV-1
   2245..2619    -  CDS            BleoR: antibiotic-binding protein; Sh ble from Streptoalloteichus hindustanus; confers resistance to bleomycin, phleomycin, and Zeocin™
   2639..2686    -  promoter       EM7 promoter: synthetic bacterial promoter&nbsp
   2791..3094    +  enhancer       CMV enhancer: human cytomegalovirus immediate early enhancer
   3095..3298    +  promoter       CMV promoter: human cytomegalovirus (CMV) immediate early promoter
   3384..4823    +  CDS            RBM42: RBM42_HUMAN - Experimental evidence at protein level: Swiss-Prot protein existence level 1. Binds (via the RRM domain) to the 3'-untranslated region (UTR) of CDKN1A mRNA. From Homo sapiens (Human).
   4824..4849    +  CDS            3xHA (fragment): three tandem HA epitope tags
   4893..5465    +  misc_feature   IRES: internal ribosome entry site (IRES) of the encephalomyocarditis virus (EMCV)
   5474..6070    +  CDS            PuroR: puromycin N-acetyltransferase; pac from Streptomyces alboniger; confers resistance to puromycin
   6077..6665    +  misc_feature   WPRE: woodchuck hepatitis virus posttranscriptional regulatory element
   6682..6870    +  CDS            nef (fragment): NEF_HV1Z2 - Experimental evidence at protein level: Swiss-Prot protein existence level 1. Extracellular Nef protein targets CD4(+) T-lymphocytes for apoptosis by interacting with CXCR4 surface receptors. From Human immunodeficiency virus type 1 group M subtype D (isolate Z2/CDC-Z34) (HIV-1).
   6872..7105    +  LTR            3' LTR (ΔU3): self-inactivating 3' long terminal repeat (LTR) from HIV-1
   7212..7436    +  polyA_signal   bGH poly(A) signal: bovine growth hormone polyadenylation signal
   7440..7461    +  promoter       SV40 promoter (fragment): SV40 enhancer and early promoter
   7482..7910    +  rep_origin     f1 ori (sequence partly withheld): f1 bacteriophage origin of replication; arrow indicates direction of (+) strand synthesis
   7924..8253    +  promoter       SV40 promoter: SV40 enhancer and early promoter
   8302..9327    +  CDS            HygR: aminoglycoside phosphotransferase from E. coli; aph(4)-Ia; confers resistance to hygromycin
   9337..9462    +  CDS            ble (fragment): BLE_KLEPN - Experimental evidence at protein level: Swiss-Prot protein existence level 1. Binding protein with a strong affinity to the bleomycin family of antibiotics. Binds to CL990; an antimitotic-antibiotic compound. From Klebsiella pneumoniae.
   9457..9578    +  polyA_signal   SV40 poly(A) signal: SV40 polyadenylation signal
   9649..9671    -  protein_bind   lac operator (fragment): The lac repressor binds to the lac operator to inhibit transcription in E. coli. This inhibition can be relieved by adding lactose or isopropyl-β-D-thiogalactopyranoside (IPTG). lac repressor encoded by lacI
   9675..9705    -  promoter       lac promoter: promoter for the E. coli lac operon
   9720..9741    -  protein_bind   CAP binding site: CAP binding activates transcription in the presence of cAMP. E. coli catabolite activator protein
   9754..9846    -  CDS            lacI (fragment): lac repressor; lacI; The lac repressor binds to the lac operator to inhibit transcription in E. coli. This inhibition can be relieved by adding lactose or isopropyl-β-D-thiogalactopyranoside (IPTG).
  10029..10617   -  rep_origin     ori: high-copy-number ColE1/pMB1/pBR322/pUC origin of replication
  10788..11648   -  CDS            AmpR: β-lactamase; bla; confers resistance to ampicillin, carbenicillin, and related antibiotics
  11649..11753   -  promoter       AmpR promoter: bla
  11801..11935   +  polyA_signal   SV40 poly(A) signal: SV40 polyadenylation signal
  12102..329     +  CDS            nef (fragment) (across the origin): NEF_HV1BR - Experimental evidence at protein level: Swiss-Prot protein existence level 1. Extracellular Nef protein targets CD4(+) T-lymphocytes for apoptosis by interacting with CXCR4 surface receptors (PubMed:14990729). From Human immunodeficiency virus type 1 group M subtype B (isolate BRU/LAI) (HIV-1).
