[The description below was written by a language model from this plasmid's Addgene catalogue record and pLannotate feature annotations shown in this document.]
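Description:
pLEX RBM42-HA is a 12.1 kb HIV-1-based lentiviral vector for expressing human RBM42 isoform 1 in mammalian cells, built on the pLEX backbone. In bacteria it is maintained through a high-copy ColE1/pUC-type origin and selected with ampicillin (AmpR); an f1 origin is also present. The viral portion carries a truncated 5' LTR, the Ψ packaging signal with an adjoining gag fragment, the Rev response element for Rev-dependent export of the genomic RNA, the cPPT/CTS, and a ΔU3 self-inactivating 3' LTR. After integration, expression therefore depends on the internal promoter rather than on LTR activity.

The payload is a bicistronic cassette driven by the CMV enhancer and immediate early promoter. The RBM42 coding sequence is fused at its C terminus to an HA epitope; the annotation software labels this short stretch as a fragment of a 3xHA tag, which fits the HA tag listed in the catalogue. An EMCV IRES follows and drives translation of puromycin N-acetyltransferase from the same transcript, so puromycin selection enriches for cells that also express the tagged protein. A WPRE downstream enhances transcript stability and expression.

The feature table also shows an EM7-driven bleomycin/Zeocin resistance gene in reverse orientation between the cPPT and the CMV enhancer. Outside the LTRs there is an SV40 promoter–hygromycin resistance cassette, although only puromycin is listed as the mammalian marker. The stated purpose is lentiviral expression of HA-tagged RBM42, an RNA-binding protein, and the associated study concerns its role in oncogenic mRNA translation. The HA tag would permit detection or pull-down of the protein.
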