Addgene plasmid #229500: pLEX RBM42-HA
Purpose: Lentiviral expression vector to express RBM42 isoform 1 with HA-tag.
Depositing lab: Davide Ruggero. Depositing organization: University of California, San Francisco (UCSF). Publication: Functional screen identifies RBM42 as a mediator of oncogenic mRNA translation specificity. Kovalski JR, Sarioglu G, Subramanyam V, Hernandez G, Rademaker G, Oses-Prieto JA, Slota M, Mohan N, Yiakis K, Liu I, Wen KW, Kim GE, Miglani S, Burlingame AL, Goodarzi H, Perera RM, Ruggero D. Nat Cell Biol. 2025 Feb 4. doi: 10.1038/s41556-024-01604-7. PubMed 39905246.
Backbone
  Vector backbone: pLEX
  Backbone manufacturer: Takara
  Total vector size (bp): 12102
  Vector type: Mammalian Expression, Lentiviral
  Selectable markers: Puromycin
Growth in bacteria
  Bacterial resistance: Ampicillin, 100 μg/mL
  Growth temperature: 37°C
  Growth strain: NEB Stable
  Copy number: High Copy
Gene/Insert
  Gene/Insert name: RBM42
  Species: H. sapiens (human)
  Insert size (bp): 1467
  Entrez Gene: RBM42
  Promoter: CMV
  Tag / fusion protein: HA (C terminal on insert)
  Cloning method: Ligation Independent Cloning
  Sequencing primers: 5′ CGCAAATGGGCGGTAGGCGTG
Resource information
  A portion of this plasmid was derived from a plasmid made by: cDNA sequences were obtained from Horizon Discovery Biosciences Ltd. (MHS6278-202755482 )
Terms and licenses: Academic/Nonprofit Terms; Industry Terms: Not Available to Industry
How to cite: pLEX RBM42-HA was a gift from Davide Ruggero (Addgene plasmid # 229500 ; http://n2t.net/addgene:229500 ; RRID:Addgene_229500)
